Addgene plasmid #142135: TFORF2734
Purpose: Lentiviral vector for overexpressing transcription factor ORFs with unique 24-bp barcodes. Barcodes facilitate identification of transcription factors in pooled screens.
Depositing lab: Feng Zhang. Depositing organization: Broad Institute. Publication: A transcription factor atlas of directed differentiation. Joung J, Ma S, Tay T, Geiger-Schuller KR, Kirchgatterer PC, Verdine VK, Guo B, Arias-Garcia MA, Allen WE, Singh A, Kuksenko O, Abudayyeh OO, Gootenberg JS, Fu Z, Macrae RK, Buenrostro JD, Regev A, Zhang F. Cell. 2023 Jan 5;186(1):209-229.e26. doi: 10.1016/j.cell.2022.11.026. PubMed 36608654.
Backbone
  Vector backbone: pLX_TRC317
  Backbone manufacturer: Broad Institute Genetic Perturbation Platform
  Backbone size w/o insert (bp): 8264
  Vector type: Mammalian Expression, Lentiviral
  Selectable markers: Puromycin
Growth in bacteria
  Bacterial resistance: Ampicillin, 100 μg/mL
  Growth temperature: 37°C
  Growth strain: NEB Stable
  Copy number: High Copy
Gene/Insert
  Gene/Insert name: ZNF662
  Species: H. sapiens (human)
  Insert size (bp): 1382
  Entrez Gene: ZNF662
  Promoter: EF1a
  Cloning method: Unknown
  Sequencing primers: 5′ GGGTGGAGACTGAAGTTAGGCCAG; 3′ CACATAGCGTAAAAGGAGCAACATAG
Terms and licenses: Academic/Nonprofit Terms; Industry Terms: Not Available to Industry
Depositor comments: NM_207404,ENST00000440367 . The transcription factor ORF portion of this plasmid was synthesized by Genewiz. Please test multiple small colonies in case of plasmid recombination. To make this collection available in a timely manner, a portion of this collection was not fully sequenced by Addgene. If an Addgene verified full plasmid sequence is not available, please contact us prior to placing an order to request the full sequence.
How to cite: TFORF2734 was a gift from Feng Zhang (Addgene plasmid # 142135 ; http://n2t.net/addgene:142135 ; RRID:Addgene_142135)
