[The description below was written by a language model from this plasmid's Addgene catalogue record and pLannotate feature annotations shown in this document.]
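Description:
TFORF2734 is a lentiviral mammalian expression plasmid built on the pLX_TRC317 backbone from the Broad Institute Genetic Perturbation Platform, carrying the human zinc-finger gene ZNF662 as an overexpression ORF. It belongs to a barcoded transcription factor ORF collection in which each construct bears a unique 24-bp barcode, so that individual factors can be identified by sequencing in pooled screens such as directed-differentiation experiments. In bacteria it is maintained through a high-copy ColE1/pUC-type origin with ampicillin resistance (AmpR). An f1 origin and lac/T7/T3 cloning-vector remnants are also present. The depositor warns that recombination can occur, which is a common issue with LTR-containing plasmids.

The viral portion has a third-generation, self-inactivating layout. An RSV promoter drives a truncated HIV-1 5' LTR, followed by the Ψ packaging signal with a gag fragment, the RRE for Rev-dependent nuclear export, and a cPPT/CTS, ending in a ΔU3 3' LTR and an SV40 poly(A) signal. Within this frame, an SV40 early promoter/origin drives puromycin N-acetyltransferase for selection of transduced cells. Downstream of it, the strong constitutive EF-1α promoter drives the ZNF662 ORF, and a WPRE after the insert enhances transcript expression.

The automated annotation marks only about 630 bp as matching ZNF662, whereas the catalogue lists a 1,382-bp insert corresponding to a specific transcript isoform. The remaining insert region and the barcode are not annotated. The short U6 promoter fragment just upstream of the WPRE has no stated function in the record. The ORF portion was produced by gene synthesis.
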