Features (pLannotate 1.2.2; 31 found; start..end, strand, type, name):
      5..231     +  promoter       RSV promoter: Rous sarcoma virus enhancer/promoter
    232..412     +  LTR            5' LTR (truncated): truncated 5' long terminal repeat (LTR) from HIV-1
    459..584     +  misc_feature   HIV-1 Ψ: packaging signal of human immunodeficiency virus type 1
    568..931     +  CDS            HIV-1 gag (fragment): gag protein from human immunodeficiency virus 1; gag
   1077..1310    +  misc_feature   RRE: The Rev response element (RRE) of HIV-1 allows for Rev-dependent mRNA export from the nucleus to the cytoplasm.
   1687..1713    +  CDS            Rev (fragment): human immunodeficiency virus 1 (HIV-1) Rev protein; rev; enhances nuclear export of unspliced and incompletely spliced viral mRNAs
   1720..1743    +  promoter       SV40 promoter (fragment): SV40 early promoter
   1744..1815    +  promoter       SV40 promoter (fragment): SV40 enhancer and early promoter
   1839..1974    +  rep_origin     SV40 ori: SV40 origin of replication
   2020..2616    +  CDS            PuroR (fragment): puromycin N-acetyltransferase; pac from Streptomyces; confers resistance to puromycin
   2665..2782    +  misc_feature   cPPT/CTS: central polypurine tract and central termination sequence of HIV-1
   2847..2913    +  CDS            small t antigen (fragment): SV40 (simian virus 40) small t antigen
   2920..4098    +  promoter       EF-1α promoter: strong constitutive promoter for human elongation factor EF-1α
   4115..4741    +  CDS            ZNF662 (fragment): ZN662_HUMAN - Experimental evidence at protein level: Swiss-Prot protein existence level 1. May be involved in transcriptional regulation. From Homo sapiens (Human).
   5408..5461    +  promoter       U6 promoter (fragment): RNA polymerase III promoter for human U6 snRNA
   5503..6091    +  misc_feature   WPRE: woodchuck hepatitis virus posttranscriptional regulatory element
   6142..6161    +  misc_feature   cPPT/CTS (fragment): central polypurine tract and central termination sequence of HIV-1
   6163..6396    +  LTR            3' LTR (ΔU3): self-inactivating 3' long terminal repeat (LTR) from HIV-1
   6474..6595    +  polyA_signal   SV40 poly(A) signal: SV40 polyadenylation signal
   6635..6770    +  rep_origin     SV40 ori: SV40 origin of replication
   6791..6809    -  promoter       T7 promoter: promoter for bacteriophage T7 RNA polymerase
   6817..6972    +  CDS            lacZα (fragment): LacZα fragment of β-galactosidase; lacZ fragment
   6977..7405    +  rep_origin     f1 ori (sequence partly withheld): f1 bacteriophage origin of replication; arrow indicates direction of (+) strand synthesis
   7458..7562    +  promoter       AmpR promoter: bla
   7563..8423    +  CDS            AmpR: β-lactamase; bla; confers resistance to ampicillin, carbenicillin, and related antibiotics
   8594..9182    +  rep_origin     ori: high-copy-number ColE1/pMB1/pBR322/pUC origin of replication
   9365..9457    +  CDS            lacI (fragment): lac repressor; lacI; The lac repressor binds to the lac operator to inhibit transcription in E. coli. This inhibition can be relieved by adding lactose or isopropyl-β-D-thiogalactopyranoside (IPTG).
   9470..9491    +  protein_bind   CAP binding site: CAP binding activates transcription in the presence of cAMP. E. coli catabolite activator protein
   9506..9536    +  promoter       lac promoter: promoter for the E. coli lac operon
   9544..9560    +  protein_bind   lac operator: The lac repressor binds to the lac operator to inhibit transcription in E. coli. This inhibition can be relieved by adding lactose or isopropyl-β-D-thiogalactopyranoside (IPTG). lac repressor encoded by lacI
   9605..9623    +  promoter       T3 promoter: promoter for bacteriophage T3 RNA polymerase
>Addgene plasmid #142135 | TFORF2734 | addgene full sequence | sequence record 395732 | Addgene NGS Result
TTAATGTAGTCTTATGCAATACTCTTGTAGTCTTGCAACATGGTAACGATGAGTTAGCAACATGCCTTAC
AAGGAGAGAAAAAGCACCGTGCATGCCGATTGGTGGAAGTAAGGTGGTACGATCGTGCCTTATTAGGAAG
GCAACAGACGGGTCTGACATGGATTGGACGAACCACTGAATTGCCGCATTGCAGAGATATTGTATTTAAG
TGCCTAGCTCGATACATAAACGGGTCTCTCTGGTTAGACCAGATCTGAGCCTGGGAGCTCTCTGGCTAAC
TAGGGAACCCACTGCTTAAGCCTCAATAAAGCTTGCCTTGAGTGCTTCAAGTAGTGTGTGCCCGTCTGTT
GTGTGACTCTGGTAACTAGAGATCCCTCAGACCCTTTTAGTCAGTGTGGAAAATCTCTAGCAGTGGCGCC
CGAACAGGGACTTGAAAGCGAAAGGGAAACCAGAGGAGCTCTCTCGACGCAGGACTCGGCTTGCTGAAGC
GCGCACGGCAAGAGGCGAGGGGCGGCGACTGGTGAGTACGCCAAAAATTTTGACTAGCGGAGGCTAGAAG
GAGAGAGATGGGTGCGAGAGCGTCAGTATTAAGCGGGGGAGAATTAGATCGCGATGGGAAAAAATTCGGT
TAAGGCCAGGGGGAAAGAAAAAATATAAATTAAAACATATAGTATGGGCAAGCAGGGAGCTAGAACGATT
CGCAGTTAATCCTGGCCTGTTAGAAACATCAGAAGGCTGTAGACAAATACTGGGACAGCTACAACCATCC
CTTCAGACAGGATCAGAAGAACTTAGATCATTATATAATACAGTAGCAACCCTCTATTGTGTGCATCAAA
GGATAGAGATAAAAGACACCAAGGAAGCTTTAGACAAGATAGAGGAAGAGCAAAACAAAAGTAAGACCAC
CGCACAGCAAGCGGCCGCTGATCTTCAGACCTGGAGGAGGAGATATGAGGGACAATTGGAGAAGTGAATT
ATATAAATATAAAGTAGTAAAAATTGAACCATTAGGAGTAGCACCCACCAAGGCAAAGAGAAGAGTGGTG
CAGAGAGAAAAAAGAGCAGTGGGAATAGGAGCTTTGTTCCTTGGGTTCTTGGGAGCAGCAGGAAGCACTA
TGGGCGCAGCGTCAATGACGCTGACGGTACAGGCCAGACAATTATTGTCTGGTATAGTGCAGCAGCAGAA
CAATTTGCTGAGGGCTATTGAGGCGCAACAGCATCTGTTGCAACTCACAGTCTGGGGCATCAAGCAGCTC
CAGGCAAGAATCCTGGCTGTGGAAAGATACCTAAAGGATCAACAGCTCCTGGGGATTTGGGGTTGCTCTG
GAAAACTCATTTGCACCACTGCTGTGCCTTGGAATGCTAGTTGGAGTAATAAATCTCTGGAACAGATTTG
GAATCACACGACCTGGATGGAGTGGGACAGAGAAATTAACAATTACACAAGCTTAATACACTCCTTAATT
GAAGAATCGCAAAACCAGCAAGAAAAGAATGAACAAGAATTATTGGAATTAGATAAATGGGCAAGTTTGT
GGAATTGGTTTAACATAACAAATTGGCTGTGGTATATAAAATTATTCATAATGATAGTAGGAGGCTTGGT
AGGTTTAAGAATAGTTTTTGCTGTACTTTCTATAGTGAATAGAGTTAGGCAGGGATATTCACCATTATCG
TTTCAGACCCACCTCCCAACCCCGAGGGGACCCATGCATTGCATCTCAATTAGTCAGCAACCAGGTGTGG
AAAGTCCCCAGGCTCCCCAGCAGGCAGAAGTATGCAAAGCATGCGTCTCAATTAGTCAGCAACCATAGTC
CCGCCCCTAACTCCGCCCATCCCGCCCCTAACTCCGCCCAGTTCCGCCCATTCTCCGCCCCATGGCTGAC
TAATTTTTTTTATTTATGCAGAGGCCGAGGCCGCCTCGGCCTCTGAGCTATTCCAGAAGTAGTGAGGAGG
CTTTTTTGGAGGCCTAGGCTTTTGCAAAAAGCTTTCTAGAGGTACCACCGGAGCTTACCATGACCGAGTA
CAAGCCCACGGTGCGCCTCGCCACCCGCGACGACGTCCCCAGGGCCGTACGCACCCTCGCCGCCGCGTTC
GCCGACTACCCCGCCACGCGCCACACCGTCGATCCGGACCGCCACATCGAGCGGGTCACCGAGCTGCAAG
AACTCTTCCTCACGCGCGTCGGGCTCGACATCGGCAAGGTGTGGGTCGCGGACGACGGCGCCGCCGTGGC
GGTCTGGACCACGCCGGAGAGCGTCGAAGCGGGGGCGGTGTTCGCCGAGATCGGCCCGCGCATGGCCGAG
TTGAGCGGTTCCCGGCTGGCCGCGCAGCAACAGATGGAAGGCCTCCTGGCGCCGCACCGGCCCAAGGAGC
CCGCGTGGTTCCTGGCCACCGTCGGCGTCTCGCCCGACCACCAGGGCAAGGGTCTGGGCAGCGCCGTCGT
GCTCCCCGGAGTGGAGGCGGCCGAGCGCGCCGGGGTGCCCGCCTTCCTGGAGACCTCCGCGCCCCGCAAC
CTCCCCTTCTACGAGCGGCTCGGCTTCACCGTCACCGCCGACGTCGAGGTGCCCGAAGGACCGCGCACCT
GGTGCATGACCCGCAAGCCCGGTGCCAGTTAACGAATTCTAGATCTTGAGACAAATGGCAGTATTCATCC
ACAATTTTAAAAGAAAAGGGGGGATTGGGGGGTACAGTGCAGGGGAAAGAATAGTAGACATAATAGCAAC
AGACATACAAACTAAAGAATTACAAAAACAAATTACAAAAATTCAAAATTTTCGGGTTTATTACAGGGAC
AGCAGAGATCCACTTTGGCGCCGGCTCGAGGCCTGCAGGTGCAAAGATGGATAAAGTTTTAAACAGAGAG
GAATCTTTGCAGCTAATGGACCTTCTAGGTCTTGAAAGGAGTGGGAATTGGCTCCGGTGCCCGTCAGTGG
GCAGAGCGCACATCGCCCACAGTCCCCGAGAAGTTGGGGGGAGGGGTCGGCAATTGAACCGGTGCCTAGA
GAAGGTGGCGCGGGGTAAACTGGGAAAGTGATGTCGTGTACTGGCTCCGCCTTTTTCCCGAGGGTGGGGG
AGAACCGTATATAAGTGCAGTAGTCGCCGTGAACGTTCTTTTTCGCAACGGGTTTGCCGCCAGAACACAG
GTAAGTGCCGTGTGTGGTTCCCGCGGGCCTGGCCTCTTTACGGGTTATGGCCCTTGCGTGCCTTGAATTA
CTTCCACCTGGCTGCAGTACGTGATTCTTGATCCCGAGCTTCGGGTTGGAAGTGGGTGGGAGAGTTCGAG
GCCTTGCGCTTAAGGAGCCCCTTCGCCTCGTGCTTGAGTTGAGGCCTGGCCTGGGCGCTGGGGCCGCCGC
GTGCGAATCTGGTGGCACCTTCGCGCCTGTCTCGCTGCTTTCGATAAGTCTCTAGCCATTTAAAATTTTT
GATGACCTGCTGCGACGCTTTTTTTCTGGCAAGATAGTCTTGTAAATGCGGGCCAAGATCTGCACACTGG
TATTTCGGTTTTTGGGGCCGCGGGCGGCGACGGGGCCCGTGCGTCCCAGCGCACATGTTCGGCGAGGCGG
GGCCTGCGAGCGCGGCCACCGAGAATCGGACGGGGGTAGTCTCAAGCTGGCCGGCCTGCTCTGGTGCCTG
GCCTCGCGCCGCCGTGTATCGCCCCGCCCTGGGCGGCAAGGCTGGCCCGGTCGGCACCAGTTGCGTGAGC
GGAAAGATGGCCGCTTCCCGGCCCTGCTGCAGGGAGCTCAAAATGGAGGACGCGGCGCTCGGGAGAGCGG
GCGGGTGAGTCACCCACACAAAGGAAAAGGGCCTTTCCGTCCTCAGCCGTCGCTTCATGTGACTCCACGG
AGTACCGGGCGCCGTCCAGGCACCTCGATTAGTTCTCGAGCTTTTGGAGTACGTCGTCTTTAGGTTGGGG
GGAGGGGTTTTATGCGATGGAGTTTCCCCACACTGAGTGGGTGGAGACTGAAGTTAGGCCAGCTTGGCAC
TTGATGTAATTCTCCTTGGAATTTGCCCTTTTTGAGTTTGGATCTTGGTTCATTCTCAAGCCTCAGACAG
TGGTTCAAAGTTTTTTTCTTCCATTTCAGGTGTCGTGAGGCTAGCACCGCCACCATGCTGGAGAATTATG
GGGCTGTGGCTTCCCTGGCAGCATTTCCATTTCCCAAACCGGCTCTGATTTCCCAGCTGGAGCGAGGGGA
AACACCCTGGTGCTCGGTTCCTCGGGGAGCTCTGGATGGAGAGGCCCCAAGGGGCATCTCCTCAGGATAT
CCATTTCTAAAGCCTGCTGGGATTTCCCATCCTGAGCAGGTGGAAGAGCCATTAAACCTGAAACTGCAAG
GAGAGGGTCCAAGCCTGATTTGTCCGGAGGGTGTGTTGAAGAGGAAGAAAGAAGATTTTATTCTGAAGGA
GGAAATTATTGAGGAAGCACAGGACCTCATGGTCCTATCAAGTGGACCCCAGTGGTGTGGATCCCAGGAA
TTATGGTTTGGGAAAACCTGTGAAGAGAAAAGCAGGTTAGGGAGATGGCCTGGTTACCTCAATGGGGGAC
GTATGGAAAGTTCTACAAATGATATTATAGAAGTGATTGTCAAGGATGAGATGATCTCAGTAGAAGAGAG
TTCAGGGAATACTGATGTCAATAACCTCCTTGGTATACATCACAAAATTCTAAATGAGCAAATATTCTAT
ATATGTGAGGAATGCGGCAAGTGTTTTGATCAAAATGAGGACTTTGATCAACACCAGAAAACTCATAATG
GAGAGAAGGTCTATGGATGTAAGGAATGTGGGAAGGCTTTCAGTTTTCGATCACATTGCATTGCACATCA
GAGAATTCACAGTGGGGTGAAACCCTATGAATGTCAAGAATGTGCTAAGGCCTTTGTTTGGAAGTCAAAC
CTGATTCGTCACCAGAGAATACATACTGGAGAGAAACCCTTTGAATGTAAGGAATGTGGGAAGGGCTTTA
GTCAGAACACAAGCCTTACGCAACATCAACGGATCCACACTGGTGAGAAACCATACACATGTAAGGAATG
TGGGAAAAGCTTTACTCGAAACCCAGCCCTTCTTCGACATCAGAGAATGCACACTGGGGAGAAGCCTTAC
GAATGTAAGGACTGTGGGAAGGGCTTCATGTGGAACTCAGATCTTTCTCAGCACCAGAGGGTCCACACTG
GGGACAAGCCTCATGAATGTACTGACTGTGGGAAAAGCTTCTTTTGCAAGGCACATCTTATTCGACATCA
AAGAATCCATACTGGGGAAAGACCCTATAAATGTAATGACTGTGGGAAGGCCTTCAGTCAGAATTCTGTC
TTAATTAAGCACCAGAGGCGCCATGCTAGAGACAAACCCTATAACTGTCAGATCTCTCACCTTCTTGAAC
ATTAGTAATGAACTAGTCCGTAACTTGAAAGTATTTCGATTTCTTGGCTTTATATATCTTGTGGAAAGGA
CGAACTTAATAAGAGTCTCAGTAGCTCACGCGTTAAGTCGACAATCAACCTCTGGATTACAAAATTTGTG
AAAGATTGACTGGTATTCTTAACTATGTTGCTCCTTTTACGCTATGTGGATACGCTGCTTTAATGCCTTT
GTATCATGCTATTGCTTCCCGTATGGCTTTCATTTTCTCCTCCTTGTATAAATCCTGGTTGCTGTCTCTT
TATGAGGAGTTGTGGCCCGTTGTCAGGCAACGTGGCGTGGTGTGCACTGTGTTTGCTGACGCAACCCCCA
CTGGTTGGGGCATTGCCACCACCTGTCAGCTCCTTTCCGGGACTTTCGCTTTCCCCCTCCCTATTGCCAC
GGCGGAACTCATCGCCGCCTGCCTTGCCCGCTGCTGGACAGGGGCTCGGCTGTTGGGCACTGACAATTCC
GTGGTGTTGTCGGGGAAATCATCGTCCTTTCCTTGGCTGCTCGCCTGTGTTGCCACCTGGATTCTGCGCG
GGACGTCCTTCTGCTACGTCCCTTCGGCCCTCAATCCAGCGGACCTTCCTTCCCGCGGCCTGCTGCCGGC
TCTGCGGCCTCTTCCGCGTCTTCGCCTTCGCCCTCAGACGAGTCGGATCTCCCTTTGGGCCGCCTCCCCG
CGTCGACTTTAAGACCAATGACTTACAAGGCAGCTGTAGATCTTAGCCACTTTTTAAAAGAAAAGGGGGG
ACTGGAAGGGCTAATTCACTCCCAACGAAGACAAGATCTGCTTTTTGCTTGTACTGGGTCTCTCTGGTTA
GACCAGATCTGAGCCTGGGAGCTCTCTGGCTAACTAGGGAACCCACTGCTTAAGCCTCAATAAAGCTTGC
CTTGAGTGCTTCAAGTAGTGTGTGCCCGTCTGTTGTGTGACTCTGGTAACTAGAGATCCCTCAGACCCTT
TTAGTCAGTGTGGAAAATCTCTAGCAGTACGTATAGTAGTTCATGTCATCTTATTATTCAGTATTTATAA
CTTGCAAAGAAATGAATATCAGAGAGTGAGAGGAACTTGTTTATTGCAGCTTATAATGGTTACAAATAAA
GCAATAGCATCACAAATTTCACAAATAAAGCATTTTTTTCACTGCATTCTAGTTGTGGTTTGTCCAAACT
CATCAATGTATCTTATCATGTCTGGCTCTAGCTATCCCGCCCCTAACTCCGCCCATCCCGCCCCTAACTC
CGCCCAGTTCCGCCCATTCTCCGCCCCATGGCTGACTAATTTTTTTTATTTATGCAGAGGCCGAGGCCGC
CTCGGCCTCTGAGCTATTCCAGAAGTAGTGAGGAGGCTTTTTTGGAGGCCTAGGGACGTACCCAATTCGC
CCTATAGTGAGTCGTATTACGCGCGCTCACTGGCCGTCGTTTTACAACGTCGTGACTGGGAAAACCCTGG
CGTTACCCAACTTAATCGCCTTGCAGCACATCCCCCTTTCGCCAGCTGGCGTAATAGCGAAGAGGCCCGC
ACCGATCGCCCTTCCCAACAGTTGCGCAGCCTGAATGGCGAATGGG
[124 nt withheld, positions 6977-7100]
C
[91 nt withheld, positions 7102-7192]
A
[49 nt withheld, positions 7194-7242]
CCTTTGACGTTGGAGTCCACGTTCTTT
[37 nt withheld, positions 7270-7306]
ACCCTATCTCGGTCTATTCTTTTGATTTATAAGGGATTTTGCCGATTTCGGCCTATTGGTTAAAAAATGA
GCTGATTTAACAAAAATTTAACGCGAATTTTAACAAAATATTAACGCTTACAATTTAGGTGGCACTTTTC
GGGGAAATGTGCGCGGAACCCCTATTTGTTTATTTTTCTAAATACATTCAAATATGTATCCGCTCATGAG
ACAATAACCCTGATAAATGCTTCAATAATATTGAAAAAGGAAGAGTATGAGTATTCAACATTTCCGTGTC
GCCCTTATTCCCTTTTTTGCGGCATTTTGCCTTCCTGTTTTTGCTCACCCAGAAACGCTGGTGAAAGTAA
AAGATGCTGAAGATCAGTTGGGTGCACGAGTGGGTTACATCGAACTGGATCTCAACAGCGGTAAGATCCT
TGAGAGTTTTCGCCCCGAAGAACGTTTTCCAATGATGAGCACTTTTAAAGTTCTGCTATGTGGCGCGGTA
TTATCCCGTATTGACGCCGGGCAAGAGCAACTCGGTCGCCGCATACACTATTCTCAGAATGACTTGGTTG
AGTACTCACCAGTCACAGAAAAGCATCTTACGGATGGCATGACAGTAAGAGAATTATGCAGTGCTGCCAT
AACCATGAGTGATAACACTGCGGCCAACTTACTTCTGACAACGATCGGAGGACCGAAGGAGCTAACCGCT
TTTTTGCACAACATGGGGGATCATGTAACTCGCCTTGATCGTTGGGAACCGGAGCTGAATGAAGCCATAC
CAAACGACGAGCGTGACACCACGATGCCTGTAGCAATGGCAACAACGTTGCGCAAACTATTAACTGGCGA
ACTACTTACTCTAGCTTCCCGGCAACAATTAATAGACTGGATGGAGGCGGATAAAGTTGCAGGACCACTT
CTGCGCTCGGCCCTTCCGGCTGGCTGGTTTATTGCTGATAAATCTGGAGCCGGTGAGCGTGGGTCTCGCG
GTATCATTGCAGCACTGGGGCCAGATGGTAAGCCCTCCCGTATCGTAGTTATCTACACGACGGGGAGTCA
GGCAACTATGGATGAACGAAATAGACAGATCGCTGAGATAGGTGCCTCACTGATTAAGCATTGGTAACTG
TCAGACCAAGTTTACTCATATATACTTTAGATTGATTTAAAACTTCATTTTTAATTTAAAAGGATCTAGG
TGAAGATCCTTTTTGATAATCTCATGACCAAAATCCCTTAACGTGAGTTTTCGTTCCACTGAGCGTCAGA
CCCCGTAGAAAAGATCAAAGGATCTTCTTGAGATCCTTTTTTTCTGCGCGTAATCTGCTGCTTGCAAACA
AAAAAACCACCGCTACCAGCGGTGGTTTGTTTGCCGGATCAAGAGCTACCAACTCTTTTTCCGAAGGTAA
CTGGCTTCAGCAGAGCGCAGATACCAAATACTGTTCTTCTAGTGTAGCCGTAGTTAGGCCACCACTTCAA
GAACTCTGTAGCACCGCCTACATACCTCGCTCTGCTAATCCTGTTACCAGTGGCTGCTGCCAGTGGCGAT
AAGTCGTGTCTTACCGGGTTGGACTCAAGACGATAGTTACCGGATAAGGCGCAGCGGTCGGGCTGAACGG
GGGGTTCGTGCACACAGCCCAGCTTGGAGCGAACGACCTACACCGAACTGAGATACCTACAGCGTGAGCT
ATGAGAAAGCGCCACGCTTCCCGAAGGGAGAAAGGCGGACAGGTATCCGGTAAGCGGCAGGGTCGGAACA
GGAGAGCGCACGAGGGAGCTTCCAGGGGGAAACGCCTGGTATCTTTATAGTCCTGTCGGGTTTCGCCACC
TCTGACTTGAGCGTCGATTTTTGTGATGCTCGTCAGGGGGGCGGAGCCTATGGAAAAACGCCAGCAACGC
GGCCTTTTTACGGTTCCTGGCCTTTTGCTGGCCTTTTGCTCACATGTTCTTTCCTGCGTTATCCCCTGAT
TCTGTGGATAACCGTATTACCGCCTTTGAGTGAGCTGATACCGCTCGCCGCAGCCGAACGACCGAGCGCA
GCGAGTCAGTGAGCGAGGAAGCGGAAGAGCGCCCAATACGCAAACCGCCTCTCCCCGCGCGTTGGCCGAT
TCATTAATGCAGCTGGCACGACAGGTTTCCCGACTGGAAAGCGGGCAGTGAGCGCAACGCAATTAATGTG
AGTTAGCTCACTCATTAGGCACCCCAGGCTTTACACTTTATGCTTCCGGCTCGTATGTTGTGTGGAATTG
TGAGCGGATAACAATTTCACACAGGAAACAGCTATGACCATGATTACGCCAAGCGCGCAATTAACCCTCA
CTAAAGGGAACAAAAGCTGGAGCTGCAAGC
