>Addgene plasmid #142135 | TFORF2734 | depositor partial sequence | sequence record 278542 | Insert
ACCGCCACCATGCTGGAGAATTATGGGGCTGTGGCTTCCCTGGCAGCATTTCCATTTCCCAAACCGGCTC
TGATTTCCCAGCTGGAGCGAGGGGAAACACCCTGGTGCTCGGTTCCTCGGGGAGCTCTGGATGGAGAGGC
CCCAAGGGGCATCTCCTCAGGATATCCATTTCTAAAGCCTGCTGGGATTTCCCATCCTGAGCAGGTGGAA
GAGCCATTAAACCTGAAACTGCAAGGAGAGGGTCCAAGCCTGATTTGTCCGGAGGGTGTGTTGAAGAGGA
AGAAAGAAGATTTTATTCTGAAGGAGGAAATTATTGAGGAAGCACAGGACCTCATGGTCCTATCAAGTGG
ACCCCAGTGGTGTGGATCCCAGGAATTATGGTTTGGGAAAACCTGTGAAGAGAAAAGCAGGTTAGGGAGA
TGGCCTGGTTACCTCAATGGGGGACGTATGGAAAGTTCTACAAATGATATTATAGAAGTGATTGTCAAGG
ATGAGATGATCTCAGTAGAAGAGAGTTCAGGGAATACTGATGTCAATAACCTCCTTGGTATACATCACAA
AATTCTAAATGAGCAAATATTCTATATATGTGAGGAATGCGGCAAGTGTTTTGATCAAAATGAGGACTTT
GATCAACACCAGAAAACTCATAATGGAGAGAAGGTCTATGGATGTAAGGAATGTGGGAAGGCTTTCAGTT
TTCGATCACATTGCATTGCACATCAGAGAATTCACAGTGGGGTGAAACCCTATGAATGTCAAGAATGTGC
TAAGGCCTTTGTTTGGAAGTCAAACCTGATTCGTCACCAGAGAATACATACTGGAGAGAAACCCTTTGAA
TGTAAGGAATGTGGGAAGGGCTTTAGTCAGAACACAAGCCTTACGCAACATCAACGGATCCACACTGGTG
AGAAACCATACACATGTAAGGAATGTGGGAAAAGCTTTACTCGAAACCCAGCCCTTCTTCGACATCAGAG
AATGCACACTGGGGAGAAGCCTTACGAATGTAAGGACTGTGGGAAGGGCTTCATGTGGAACTCAGATCTT
TCTCAGCACCAGAGGGTCCACACTGGGGACAAGCCTCATGAATGTACTGACTGTGGGAAAAGCTTCTTTT
GCAAGGCACATCTTATTCGACATCAAAGAATCCATACTGGGGAAAGACCCTATAAATGTAATGACTGTGG
GAAGGCCTTCAGTCAGAATTCTGTCTTAATTAAGCACCAGAGGCGCCATGCTAGAGACAAACCCTATAAC
TGTCAGATCTCTCACCTTCTTGAACATTAGTAATGAACTAGTCCGTAACTTGAAAGTATTTCGATTTCTT
GGCTTTATATATCTTGTGGAAAGGACGAACTTAATAAGAGTCTCAGTAGCTC
