>Addgene plasmid #142135 | TFORF2734 | depositor partial sequence | sequence record 278543 | Barcode
ACTTAATAAGAGTCTCAGTAGCTC
